Addgene plasmid #41941: MSCV-CMV-DsRed-IRES-EGFP-DEST
Purpose: (Empty Backbone)
Depositing lab: Stephen Elledge. Depositing organization: Harvard Medical School. Publication: Global protein stability profiling in mammalian cells. Yen HC, Xu Q, Chou DM, Zhao Z, Elledge SJ. Science. 2008 Nov 7;322(5903):918-23. doi: 10.1126/science.1160489. PubMed 18988847.
Backbone
  Vector backbone: MSCV
  Backbone size (bp): 7556
  Vector type: Mammalian Expression, Retroviral
Growth in bacteria
  Bacterial resistance: Chloramphenicol and Ampicillin, 25 & 100 μg/mL
  Growth temperature: 30°C
  Growth strain: ccdB Survival
  Copy number: High Copy
Gene/Insert
  Cloning method: Unknown
Terms and licenses: Academic/Nonprofit Terms; Industry Terms: Not Available to Industry
How to cite: MSCV-CMV-DsRed-IRES-EGFP-DEST was a gift from Stephen Elledge (Addgene plasmid # 41941 ; http://n2t.net/addgene:41941 ; RRID:Addgene_41941)
