[The description below was written by a language model from this plasmid's Addgene catalogue record and pLannotate feature annotations shown in this document.]
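Description:
MSCV-CMV-DsRed-IRES-EGFP-DEST is an empty Gateway destination vector built on the murine stem cell virus (MSCV) retroviral backbone, intended for mammalian expression by retroviral transduction. The viral portion comprises a 5' LTR, the MESV Ψ packaging signal with a truncated gag region, and a 3' LTR annotated as U3-deleted (self-inactivating), so that after integration transcription of the payload should depend on the internal promoter rather than the LTR. In bacteria the plasmid replicates from a high-copy ColE1/pUC-type origin and carries AmpR. The Gateway cassette adds a chloramphenicol resistance gene and the ccdB toxin, which is why the empty vector is maintained in a ccdB-tolerant strain under dual ampicillin and chloramphenicol selection. The catalogue lists a 7,556 bp backbone, whereas the sequenced record is 9,343 nt. The record does not explain the difference.

The expression cassette lies in reverse orientation relative to the LTRs. A CMV enhancer/promoter drives a bicistronic transcript encoding DsRed-Express, followed by an EMCV IRES and EGFP. Immediately downstream of EGFP sits the attR1–CmR–ccdB–attR2 cassette, so an LR recombination with an entry clone replaces the counter-selectable cassette with an open reading frame positioned to be fused to the C-terminus of EGFP. Because DsRed and the EGFP fusion come from one mRNA, DsRed serves as an internal expression reference, and the EGFP/DsRed ratio reports the relative abundance of the fused protein. This matches the associated publication on global protein stability profiling in mammalian cells, where such dual-fluorescence reporters are used to compare protein turnover across many ORFs. No mammalian drug selection marker is annotated, so transduced cells would be identified by fluorescence.
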