Features (pLannotate 1.2.2; 31 found; start..end, strand, type, name):
      1..517     +  LTR            5' LTR: 5' long terminal repeat from murine embryonic stem cell virus
    581..922     +  misc_feature   MESV Ψ: packaging signal of murine embryonic stem cell virus
    989..1405    +  CDS            gag (truncated): truncated Moloney murine leukemia virus (MMLV) gag gene lacking the start codon
   1436..1560    +  protein_bind   attR2: mutant version of attR; recombination site for the Gateway® LR reaction LR Clonase™
   1604..1906    -  CDS            ccdB: CCDB_ECOLI - Also known as G, letB, letD. Experimental evidence at protein level: Swiss-Prot protein existence level 1. Toxic component of a type II toxin-antitoxin (TA) system, functioning in plasmid maintainence. Responsible for the post- segregational killing (PSK) of plasmid-free cells, also referred to as a plasmid addiction system. Half-life of over 2 hours. Cell killing by CcdB is accompanied by filamentation, defects in chromosome and plasmid segregation, defects in cell division, formation of anucleate cells, decreased DNA synthesis and plasmid loss. Interferes with the activity of DN
   1911..2069    -  CDS            ccdA (fragment): CCDA_ECO57 - Also known as H, letA. Experimental evidence at protein level: Swiss-Prot protein existence level 1. Antitoxin component of a type II toxin-antitoxin (TA) system which inhibits the post-segregational killing (PSK) of plasmid-free cells, also referred to as a plasmid addiction system. Binds to and blocks the activity of CcdB; will also remove bound CcdB protein from the CcdB-GyrA complex by forming a CcdA-CcdB complex, a process termed rejuvenation. Functions as a transcriptional corepressor for the ccdAB operon, repression also requires CcdB (By similarity). From Escherichia coli
   2248..2907    -  CDS            CmR: chloramphenicol acetyltransferase; cat; confers resistance to chloramphenicol
   2908..2937    -  promoter       cat promoter (fragment): promoter of the E. coli cat gene encoding chloramphenicol acetyltransferase
   2961..2991    -  promoter       lac UV5 promoter: E. coli lac promoter with an "up" mutation
   3016..3140    -  protein_bind   attR1: mutant version of attR; recombination site for the Gateway® LR reaction LR Clonase™
   3168..3884    -  CDS            EGFP: EGFP is a basic (constitutively fluorescent) green fluorescent protein published in 1996, derived from Aequorea victoria. It is reported to be a rapidly-maturing weak dimer with moderate acid sensitivity.
   3885..4471    -  misc_feature   IRES2: internal ribosome entry site (IRES) of the encephalomyocarditis virus (EMCV)
   4473..4508    -  misc_feature   MCS (fragment): multiple cloning site
   4514..5191    -  CDS            DsRed-Express: rapidly maturing tetrameric variant of DsRed fluorescent protein (Bevis and Glick, 2002) mammalian codon-optimized
   5206..5227    -  misc_feature   MCS (fragment): multiple cloning site
   5364..5567    -  promoter       CMV promoter: human cytomegalovirus (CMV) immediate early promoter
   5568..5871    -  enhancer       CMV enhancer: human cytomegalovirus immediate early enhancer
   5928..5962    +  LTR            3' LTR (ΔU3) (fragment): self-inactivating 3' long terminal repeat (LTR) from Moloney murine leukemia virus
   5959..6252    +  LTR            3' LTR (ΔU3) (fragment): self-inactivating 3' long terminal repeat (LTR) from Moloney murine leukemia virus
   6414..6430    -  protein_bind   lac operator: The lac repressor binds to the lac operator to inhibit transcription in E. coli. This inhibition can be relieved by adding lactose or isopropyl-β-D-thiogalactopyranoside (IPTG). lac repressor encoded by lacI
   6438..6468    -  promoter       lac promoter: promoter for the E. coli lac operon
   6483..6504    -  protein_bind   CAP binding site: CAP binding activates transcription in the presence of cAMP. E. coli catabolite activator protein
   6517..6609    -  CDS            lacI (fragment): lac repressor; lacI; The lac repressor binds to the lac operator to inhibit transcription in E. coli. This inhibition can be relieved by adding lactose or isopropyl-β-D-thiogalactopyranoside (IPTG).
   6792..7380    -  rep_origin     ori: high-copy-number ColE1/pMB1/pBR322/pUC origin of replication
   7551..8411    -  CDS            AmpR: β-lactamase; bla; confers resistance to ampicillin, carbenicillin, and related antibiotics
   8412..8516    -  promoter       AmpR promoter: bla
   8611..8646    +  CDS            rop (fragment): Rop protein, which maintains plasmids at low copy number; rop
   8748..8847    +  misc_feature   bom (fragment): basis of mobility region from pBR322
   8853..9002    -  CDS            lacZα (fragment): LacZα fragment of β-galactosidase; lacZ fragment
   9002..9203    -  CDS            TcR (fragment): tetracycline efflux protein; tet; confers resistance to tetracycline
   9204..9302    +  CDS            env (fragment): murine leukemia virus gPr80 envelope polyprotein precursor; env; proteolytically cleaved into gp70SU and p15TM subunits
>Addgene plasmid #41941 | MSCV-CMV-DsRed-IRES-EGFP-DEST | addgene full sequence | sequence record 297210 | Addgene NGS Result
AATGAAAGACCCCACCTGTAGGTTTGGCAAGCTAGCTTAAGTAACGCCATTTTGCAAGGCATGGAAAATA
CATAACTGAGAATAGAGAAGTTCAGATCAAGGTTAGGAACAGAGAGACAGCAGAATATGGGCCAAACAGG
ATATCTGTGGTAAGCAGTTCCTGCCCCGGCTCAGGGCCAAGAACAGATGGTCCCCAGATGCGGTCCCGCC
CTCAGCAGTTTCTAGAGAACCATCAGATGTTTCCAGGGTGCCCCAAGGACCTGAAATGACCCTGTGCCTT
ATTTGAACTAACCAATCAGTTCGCTTCTCGCTTCTGTTCGCGCGCTTCTGCTCCCCGAGCTCAATAAAAG
AGCCCACAACCCCTCACTCGGCGCGCCAGTCCTCCGATAGACTGCGTCGCCCGGGTACCCGTATTCCCAA
TAAAGCCTCTTGCTGTTTGCATCCGAATCGTGGACTCGCTGATCCTTGGGAGGGTCTCCTCAGATTGATT
GACTGCCCACCTCGGGGGTCTTTCATTTGGAGGTTCCACCGAGATTTGGAGACCCCTGCCCAGGGACCAC
CGACCCCCCCGCCGGGAGGTAAGCTGGCCAGCGGTCGTTTCGTGTCTGTCTCTGTCTTTGTGCGTGTTTG
TGCCGGCATCTAATGTTTGCGCCTGCGTCTGTACTAGTTAGCTAACTAGCTCTGTATCTGGCGGACCCGT
GGTGGAACTGACGAGTTCTGAACACCCGGCCGCAACCCTGGGAGACGTCCCAGGGACTTTGGGGGCCGTT
TTTGTGGCCCGACCTGAGGAAGGGAGTCGATGTGGAATCCGACCCCGTCAGGATATGTGGTTCTGGTAGG
AGACGAGAACCTAAAACAGTTCCCGCCTCCGTCTGAATTTTTGCTTTCGGTTTGGAACCGAAGCCGCGCG
TCTTGTCTGCTGCAGCGCTGCAGCATCGTTCTGTGTTGTCTCTGTCTGACTGTGTTTCTGTATTTGTCTG
AAAATTAGGGCCAGACTGTTACCACTCCCTTAAGTTTGACCTTAGGTCACTGGAAAGATGTCGAGCGGAT
CGCTCACAACCAGTCGGTAGATGTCAAGAAGAGACGTTGGGTTACCTTCTGCTCTGCAGAATGGCCAACC
TTTAACGTCGGATGGCCGCGAGACGGCACCTTTAACCGAGACCTCATCACCCAGGTTAAGATCAAGGTCT
TTTCACCTGGCCCGCATGGACACCCAGACCAGGTCCCCTACATCGTGACCTGGGAAGCCTTGGCTTTTGA
CCCCCCTCCCTGGGTCAAGCCCTTTGTACACCCTAAGCCTCCGCCTCCTCTTCCTCCATCCGCCCCGTCT
CTCCCCCTTGAACCTCCTCGTTCGACCCCGCCTCGATCCTCCCTTTATCCAGCCCTCACTCCTTCTCTAG
GCGCCGGAATTAGATCTCAGTTATCTAGGCCGATCACCACTTTGTACAAGAAAGCTGAACGAGAAACGTA
AAATGATATAAATATCAATATATTAAATTAGATTTTGCATAAAAAACAGACTACATAATACTGTAAAACA
CAACATATCCAGTCACTATGGTCGACCTGCAGACTGGCTGTGTATAAGGGAGCCTGACATTTATATTCCC
CAGAACATCAGGTTAATGGCGTTTTTGATGTCATTTTCGCGGTGGCTGAGATCAGCCACTTCTTCCCCGA
TAACGGAGACCGGCACACTGGCCATATCGGTGGTCATCATGCGCCAGCTTTCATCCCCGATATGCACCAC
CGGGTAAAGTTCACGGGAGACTTTATCTGACAGCAGACGTGCACTGGCCAGGGGGATCACCATCCGTCGC
CCGGGCGTGTCAATAATATCACTCTGTACATCCACAAACAGACGATAACGGCTCTCTCTTTTATAGGTGT
AAACCTTAAACTGCATTTCACCAGCCCCTGTTCTCGTCAGCAAAAGAGCCGTTCATTTCAATAAACCGGG
CGACCTCAGCCATCCCTTCCTGATTTTCCGCTTTCCAGCGTTCGGCACGCAGACGACGGGCTTCATTCTG
CATGGTTGTGCTTACCAGACCGGAGATATTGACATCATATATGCCTTGAGCAACTGATAGCTGTCGCTGT
CAACTGTCACTGTAATACGCTGCTTCATAGCATACCTCTTTTTGACATACTTCGGGTATACATATCAGTA
TATATTCTTATACCGCAAAAATCAGCGCGCAAATACGCATACTGTTATCTGGCTTTTAGTAAGCCGGATC
CACGCGTTTACGCCCCGCCCTGCCACTCATCGCAGTACTGTTGTAATTCATTAAGCATTCTGCCGACATG
GAAGCCATCACAAACGGCATGATGAACCTGAATCGCCAGCGGCATCAGCACCTTGTCGCCTTGCGTATAA
TATTTGCCCATGGTGAAAACGGGGGCGAAGAAGTTGTCCATATTGGCCACGTTTAAATCAAAACTGGTGA
AACTCACCCAGGGATTGGCTGAGACGAAAAACATATTCTCAATAAACCCTTTAGGGAAATAGGCCAGGTT
TTCACCGTAACACGCCACATCTTGCGAATATATGTGTAGAAACTGCCGGAAATCGTCGTGGTATTCACTC
CAGAGCGATGAAAACGTTTCAGTTTGCTCATGGAAAACGGTGTAACAAGGGTGAACACTATCCCATATCA
CCAGCTCACCGTCTTTCATTGCCATACGGAATTCCGGATGAGCATTCATCAGGCGGGCAAGAATGTGAAT
AAAGGCCGGATAAAACTTGTGCTTATTTTTCTTTACGGTCTTTAAAAAGGCCGTAATATCCAGCTGAACG
GTCTGGTTATAGGTACATTGAGCAACTGACTGAAATGCCTCAAAATGTTCTTTACGATGCCATTGGGATA
TATCAACGGTGGTATATCCAGTGATTTTTTTCTCCATTTTAGCTTCCTTAGCTCCTGAAAATCTCGACGG
ATCCTAACTCAAAATCCACACATTATACGAGCCGGAAGCATAAAGTGTAAAGCCTGGGGTGCCTAATGCG
GCCGCCATAGTGACTGGATATGTTGTGTTTTACAGTATTATGTAGTCTGTTTTTTATGCAAAATCTAATT
TAATATATTGATATTTATATCATTTTACGTTTCTCGTTCAGCTTTTTTGTACAAACTTGTGATTGGCCAG
ATCTGAGTCCGGCCGGACTTGTACAGCTCGTCCATGCCGAGAGTGATCCCGGCGGCGGTCACGAACTCCA
GCAGGACCATGTGATCGCGCTTCTCGTTGGGGTCTTTGCTCAGGGCGGACTGGGTGCTCAGGTAGTGGTT
GTCGGGCAGCAGCACGGGGCCGTCGCCGATGGGGGTGTTCTGCTGGTAGTGGTCGGCGAGCTGCACGCTG
CCGTCCTCGATGTTGTGGCGGATCTTGAAGTTCACCTTGATGCCGTTCTTCTGCTTGTCGGCCATGATAT
AGACGTTGTGGCTGTTGTAGTTGTACTCCAGCTTGTGCCCCAGGATGTTGCCGTCCTCCTTGAAGTCGAT
GCCCTTCAGCTCGATGCGGTTCACCAGGGTGTCGCCCTCGAACTTCACCTCGGCGCGGGTCTTGTAGTTG
CCGTCGTCCTTGAAGAAGATGGTGCGCTCCTGGACGTAGCCTTCGGGCATGGCGGACTTGAAGAAGTCGT
GCTGCTTCATGTGGTCGGGGTAGCGGCTGAAGCACTGCACGCCGTAGGTCAGGGTGGTCACGAGGGTGGG
CCAGGGCACGGGCAGCTTGCCGGTGGTGCAGATGAACTTCAGGGTCAGCTTGCCGTAGGTGGCATCGCCC
TCGCCCTCGCCGGACACGCTGAACTTGTGGCCGTTTACGTCGCCGTCCAGCTCGACCAGGATGGGCACCA
CCCCGGTGAACAGCTCCTCGCCCTTGCTCACCATGGTTGTGGCCATATTATCATCGTGTTTTTCAAAGGA
AAACCACGTCCCCGTGGTTCGGGGGGCCTAGACGTTTTTTTAACCTCGACTAAACACATGTAAAGCATGT
GTACCGAGGCCCCAGATCAGATCCCATACAATGGGGTACCTTCTGGGCATCCTTCAGCCCCTTGTTGAAT
ACGCTTGAGGAGAGCCATTTGACTCTTTCCACAACTATCCAACTCACAACGTGGCACTGGGGTTGTGCCG
CCTTTGCAGGTGTATCTTATACACGTGGCTTTTGGCCGCAGAGGCACCTGTCGCCAGGTGGGGGGTTCCG
CTGCCTGCAAAGGGTCGCTACAGACGTTGTTTGTCTTCAAGAAGCTTCCAGAGGAACTGCTTCCTTCACG
ACATTCAACAGACCTTGCATTCCTTTGGCGAGAGGGGAAAGACCCCTAGGAATGCTCGTCAAGAAGACAG
GGCCAGGTTTCCGGGCCCTCACATTGCCAAAAGACGGCAATATGGTGGAAAATAACATATAGACAAACGC
ACACCGGCCTTATTCCAAGCGGCTTCGGCCAGTAACGTTAGGGGGGGGGGAGGGAGAGGGGCGGATCCCG
GGCCCGCGGTACCGTCGACTGCAGAATTGGCCGCTACAGGAACAGGTGGTGGCGGCCCTCGGCGCGCTCG
TACTGCTCCACGATGGTGTAGTCCTCGTTGTGGGAGGTGATGTCCAGCTTGGAGTCCACGTAGTAGTAGC
CGGGCAGCTGCACGGGCTTCTTGGCCATGTAGATGGACTTGAACTCCACCAGGTAGTGGCCGCCGTCCTT
CAGCTTCAGGGCCTTGTGGATCTCGCCCTTCAGCACGCCGTCGCGGGGGTACAGGCGCTCGGTGGAGGCC
TCCCAGCCCATAGTCTTCTTCTGCATTACGGGGCCGTCGGAGGGGAAGTTCACGCCGATGAACTTCACCT
TGTAGATGAAGGAGCCGTCCTGCAGGGAGGAGTCCTGGGTCACGGTCACCACGCCGCCGTCCTCGAAGTT
CATCACGCGCTCCCACTTGAAGCCCTCGGGGAAGGACAGCTTCTTGTAGTCGGGGATGTCGGCGGGGTGC
TTCACGTACACCTTGGAGCCGTACTGGAACTGGGGGGACAGGATGTCCCAGGCGAAGGGCAGGGGGCCGC
CCTTGGTCACCTTCAGCTTGGCGGTCTGGGTGCCCTCGTAGGGGCGGCCCTCGCCCTCGCCCTCGATCTC
GAACTCGTGGCCGTTCACGGAGCCCTCCATGCGCACCTTGAAGCGCATGAACTCCTTGATGACGTCCTCG
GAGGAGGCCATGGTGGCGACCGGTGGATCTGAGTCCGGTAGCGCTAGGGCCGCGGATCAATTCCTGCAGG
TCCGTTCCAATGCACCGTTCCCGGCCGCGGAGGCTGGATCGGTCCCGGTGTCTTCTATGGAGGTCAAAAC
AGCGTGGATGGCGTCTCCAGGCGATCTGACGGTTCACTAAACGAGCTCTGCTTATATAGACCTCCCACCG
TACACGCCTACCGCCCATTTGCGTCAATGGGGCGGAGTTGTTACGACATTTTGGAAAGTCCCGTTGATTT
TGGTGCCAAAACAAACTCCCATTGACGTCAATGGGGTGGAGACTTGGAAATCCCCGTGAGTCAAACCGCT
ATCCACGCCCATTGATGTACTGCCAAAACCGCATCACCATGGTAATAGCGATGACTAATACGTAGATGTA
CTGCCAAGTAGGAAAGTCCCATAAGGTCATGTACTGGGCATAATGCCAGGCGGGCCATTTACCGTCATTG
ACGTCAATAGGGGGCGTACTTGGCATATGATACACTTGATGTACTGCCAAGTGGGCAGTTTACCGTAAAT
ACTCCACCCATTGACGTCAATGGAAAGTCCCTATTGGCGTTACTATGGGAACATACGTCATTATTGACGT
CAATGGGCGGGGGTCGTTGGGCGGTCAGCCAGGCGGGCCATTTACCGTAAGTTATGTAACGGACTCTAGA
GGATCGATAAAATAAAAGATTTTATTTAGTCTCCAGAAAAAGGGGGGAATGAAAGACCCCACCTGTAGGT
TTGGCAAGCTAGAGAACCATCAGATGTTTCCAGGGTGCCCCAAGGACCTGAAATGACCCTGTGCCTTATT
TGAACTAACCAATCAGTTCGCTTCTCGCTTCTGTTCGCGCGCTTCTGCTCCCCGAGCTCAATAAAAGAGC
CCACAACCCCTCACTCGGCGCGCCAGTCCTCCGATAGACTGCGTCGCCCGGGTACCCGTGTATCCAATAA
ACCCTCTTGCAGTTGCATCCGACTTGTGGTCTCGCTGTTCCTTGGGAGGGTCTCCTCTGAGTGATTGACT
ACCGTCAGCGGGGGTCTTTCATGGGTAACAGTTTCTTGAAGTTGGAGAACAACATTCTGAGGGTAGGAGT
CGAATATTAAGTAATCCTGACTCAATTAGCCACTGTTTTGAATCCACATACTCCAATACTCCTGAAATAG
TTCATTATGGACAGCGCAGAAAGAGCTGGGGAGAATTGTGAAATTGTTATCCGCTCACAATTCCACACAA
CATACGAGCCGGAAGCATAAAGTGTAAAGCCTGGGGTGCCTAATGAGTGAGCTAACTCACATTAATTGCG
TTGCGCTCACTGCCCGCTTTCCAGTCGGGAAACCTGTCGTGCCAGCTGCATTAATGAATCGGCCAACGCG
CGGGGAGAGGCGGTTTGCGTATTGGGCGCTCTTCCGCTTCCTCGCTCACTGACTCGCTGCGCTCGGTCGT
TCGGCTGCGGCGAGCGGTATCAGCTCACTCAAAGGCGGTAATACGGTTATCCACAGAATCAGGGGATAAC
GCAGGAAAGAACATGTGAGCAAAAGGCCAGCAAAAGGCCAGGAACCGTAAAAAGGCCGCGTTGCTGGCGT
TTTTCCATAGGCTCCGCCCCCCTGACGAGCATCACAAAAATCGACGCTCAAGTCAGAGGTGGCGAAACCC
GACAGGACTATAAAGATACCAGGCGTTTCCCCCTGGAAGCTCCCTCGTGCGCTCTCCTGTTCCGACCCTG
CCGCTTACCGGATACCTGTCCGCCTTTCTCCCTTCGGGAAGCGTGGCGCTTTCTCATAGCTCACGCTGTA
GGTATCTCAGTTCGGTGTAGGTCGTTCGCTCCAAGCTGGGCTGTGTGCACGAACCCCCCGTTCAGCCCGA
CCGCTGCGCCTTATCCGGTAACTATCGTCTTGAGTCCAACCCGGTAAGACACGACTTATCGCCACTGGCA
GCAGCCACTGGTAACAGGATTAGCAGAGCGAGGTATGTAGGCGGTGCTACAGAGTTCTTGAAGTGGTGGC
CTAACTACGGCTACACTAGAAGAACAGTATTTGGTATCTGCGCTCTGCTGAAGCCAGTTACCTTCGGAAA
AAGAGTTGGTAGCTCTTGATCCGGCAAACAAACCACCGCTGGTAGCGGTGGTTTTTTTGTTTGCAAGCAG
CAGATTACGCGCAGAAAAAAAGGATCTCAAGAAGATCCTTTGATCTTTTCTACGGGGTCTGACGCTCAGT
GGAACGAAAACTCACGTTAAGGGATTTTGGTCATGAGATTATCAAAAAGGATCTTCACCTAGATCCTTTT
AAATTAAAAATGAAGTTTTAAATCAATCTAAAGTATATATGAGTAAACTTGGTCTGACAGTTACCAATGC
TTAATCAGTGAGGCACCTATCTCAGCGATCTGTCTATTTCGTTCATCCATAGTTGCCTGACTCCCCGTCG
TGTAGATAACTACGATACGGGAGGGCTTACCATCTGGCCCCAGTGCTGCAATGATACCGCGAGACCCACG
CTCACCGGCTCCAGATTTATCAGCAATAAACCAGCCAGCCGGAAGGGCCGAGCGCAGAAGTGGTCCTGCA
ACTTTATCCGCCTCCATCCAGTCTATTAATTGTTGCCGGGAAGCTAGAGTAAGTAGTTCGCCAGTTAATA
GTTTGCGCAACGTTGTTGCCATTGCTACAGGCATCGTGGTGTCACGCTCGTCGTTTGGTATGGCTTCATT
CAGCTCCGGTTCCCAACGATCAAGGCGAGTTACATGATCCCCCATGTTGTGCAAAAAAGCGGTTAGCTCC
TTCGGTCCTCCGATCGTTGTCAGAAGTAAGTTGGCCGCAGTGTTATCACTCATGGTTATGGCAGCACTGC
ATAATTCTCTTACTGTCATGCCATCCGTAAGATGCTTTTCTGTGACTGGTGAGTACTCAACCAAGTCATT
CTGAGAATAGTGTATGCGGCGACCGAGTTGCTCTTGCCCGGCGTCAATACGGGATAATACCGCGCCACAT
AGCAGAACTTTAAAAGTGCTCATCATTGGAAAACGTTCTTCGGGGCGAAAACTCTCAAGGATCTTACCGC
TGTTGAGATCCAGTTCGATGTAACCCACTCGTGCACCCAACTGATCTTCAGCATCTTTTACTTTCACCAG
CGTTTCTGGGTGAGCAAAAACAGGAAGGCAAAATGCCGCAAAAAAGGGAATAAGGGCGACACGGAAATGT
TGAATACTCATACTCTTCCTTTTTCAATATTATTGAAGCATTTATCAGGGTTATTGTCTCATGAGCGGAT
ACATATTTGAATGTATTTAGAAAAATAAACAAATAGGGGTTCCGCGCACATTTCCCCGAAAAGTGCCACC
TGACGTCTAAGAAACCATTATTATCATGACATTAACCTATAAAAATAGGCGTATCACGAGGCCCTTTCGT
CTCGCGCGTTTCGGTGATGACGGTGAAAACCTCTGACACATGCAGCTCCCGGAGACGGTCACAGCTTGTC
TGTAAGCGGATGCCGGGAGCAGACAAGCCCGTCAGGGCGCGTCAGCGGGTGTTGGCGGGTGTCGGGGCTG
GCTTAACTATGCGGCATCAGAGCAGATTGTACTGAGAGTGCACCATATGCGGTGTGAAATACCGCACAGA
TGCGTAAGGAGAAAATACCGCATCAGGCGCCATTCGCCATTCAGGCTGCGCAACTGTTGGGAAGGGCGAT
CGGTGCGGGCCTCTTCGCTATTACGCCAGCTGGCGAAAGGGGGATGTGCTGCAAGGCGATTAAGTTGGGT
AACGCCAGGGTTTTCCCAGTCACGACGTTGTAAAACGACGGCGCAAGGAATGGTGCATGCAAGGAGATGG
CGCCCAACAGTCCCCCGGCCACGGGGCCTGCCACCATACCCACGCCGAAACAAGCGCTCATGAGCCCGAA
GTGGCGAGCCCGATCTTCCCCATCGGTGATGTCGGCGATATAGGCGCCAGCAACCGCACCTGTGGCGCCG
GTGATGCCGGCCACGATGCGTCCGGCGTAGAGGCGATTAGTCCAATTTGTTAAAGACAGGATATCAGTGG
TCCAGGCTCTAGTTTTGACTCAACAATATCACCAGCTGAAGCCTATAGAGTACGAGCCATAGATAAAATA
AAAGATTTTATTTAGTCTCCAGAAAAAGGGGGG
