>Addgene plasmid #41941 | MSCV-CMV-DsRed-IRES-EGFP-DEST | addgene partial sequence | sequence record 62705 | pLXSN5 5'-CCCTTGAACCTCCTCGTTCGACC-3'
TTATCCAGCCCTCACTCCTTCTCTAGGCGCCGGAATTAGATCTCAGTTATCTAGGCCGATCACCACTTTG
TACAAGAAAGCTGAACGAGAAACGTAAAATGATATAAATATCAATATATTAAATTAGATTTTGCATAAAA
AACAGACTACATAATACTGTAAAACACAACATATCCAGTCACTATGGTCGACCTGCAGACTGGCTGTGTA
TAAGGGAGCCTGACATTTATATTCCCCAGAACATCAGGTTAATGGCGTTTTTGATGTCATTTTCGCGGTG
GCTGAGATCAGCCACTTCTTCCCCGATAACGGAGACCGGCACACTGGCCATATCGGTGGTCATCATGCGC
CAGCTTTCATCCCCGATATGCACCACCGGGTAAAGTTCACGGGAGACTTTATCTGACAGCAGACGTGCAC
TGGCCAGGGGGATCACCATCCGTCGCCCGGGCGTGTCAATAATATCACTCTGTACATCCACAAACAGACG
ATAACGGCTCTCTCTTTTATAGGTGTAAACCTTAAACTGCATTTCACCAGCCCCTGTTCTCGTCAGCAAA
AGAGCCGTTCATTTCAATAAACCGGGCGACCTCAGCCATCCCTTCCTGATTTTCCGCTTTCCAGCGTTCG
GCACGCAGACGACGGGCTTCATTCTGCATGGTTGTGCTTACCAGACCGGAGATATTGACATCATATATGC
CTTGAGCAACTGATAGCTGTCGCTGTCAACTGTCACTGTAATACGCTGCTTCATAGCATACCTCTTTTTG
ACATACTTCGGGTATACATATCAGTATATATTCTTATACCGCAAAAATCAGCGCGCAAATACGCATACTG
TTATCTGGCTTTTAGTAAGCCGGATCCACGCGTTTACGCCCCGCCCTGCCACTCATCGCAGTACTGTTGT
AATTCATTAAGCATTCTGCCGAC
