>Addgene plasmid #41941 | MSCV-CMV-DsRed-IRES-EGFP-DEST | addgene partial sequence | sequence record 70003 | CMV-fwd
GAACCGTCAGATCGCCTGGAGACGCCATCCACGCTGTTTTGACCTCCATAGAAGACACCGGGACCGATCC
AGCCTCCGCGGCCGGGAACGGTGCATTGGAACGGACCTGCAGGAATTGATCCGCGGCCCTAGCGCTACCG
GACTCAGATCCACCGGTCGCCACCATGGCCTCCTCCGAGGACGTCATCAAGGAGTTCATGCGCTTCAAGG
TGCGCATGGAGGGCTCCGTGAACGGCCACGAGTTCGAGATCGAGGGCGAGGGCGAGGGCCGCCCCTACGA
GGGCACCCAGACCGCCAAGCTGAAGGTGACCAAGGGCGGCCCCCTGCCCTTCGCCTGGGACATCCTGTCC
CCCCAGTTCCAGTACGGCTCCAAGGTGTACGTGAAGCACCCCGCCGACATCCCCGACTACAAGAAGCTGT
CCTTCCCCGAGGGCTTCAAGTGGGAGCGCGTGATGAACTTCGAGGACGGCGGCGTGGTGACCGTGACCCA
GGACTCCTCCCTGCAGGACGGCTCCTTCATCTACAAGGTGAAGTTCATCGGCGTGAACTTCCCCTCCGAC
GGCCCCGTAATGCAGAAGAAGACTATGGGCTGGGAGGCCTCCACCGAGCGCCTGTACCCCCGCGACGGCG
TGCTGAAGGGCGAGATCCACAAGGCCCTGAAGCTGAAGGACGGCGGCCACTACCTGGTGGAGTTCAAGTC
CATCTACATGGCCAAGAAGCCCGTGCAGCTGCCCGGCTACTACTACGTGGACTCCAAGCTGGACATCACC
TCCCACAACGAGGACTACACCATC
