>Addgene plasmid #41941 | MSCV-CMV-DsRed-IRES-EGFP-DEST | addgene partial sequence | sequence record 70008 | ccdB-Fwd 5'-GCATGATGACCACCGATATG-3'
CTCAGCCACCGCGAAAATGACATCAAAAACGCCATTAACCTGATGTTCTGGGGAATATAAATGTCAGGCT
CCCTTATACACAGCCAGTCTGCAGGTCGACCATAGTGACTGGATATGTTGTGTTTTACAGTATTATGTAG
TCTGTTTTTTATGCAAAATCTAATTTAATATATTGATATTTATATCATTTTACGTTTCTCGTTCAGCTTT
CTTGTACAAAGTGGTGATCGGCCTAGATAACTGAGATCTAATTCCGGCGCCTAGAGAAGGAGTGAGGGCT
GGATAAAGGGAGGATCGAGGCGGGGTCGAACGAGGAGGTTCAAGGGGGAGAGACGGGGCGGATGGAGGAA
GAGGAGGCGGAGGCTTAGGGTGTACAAAGGGCTTGACCCAGGGAGGGGGGTCAAAAGCCAAGGCTTCCCA
GGTCACGATGTAGGGGACCTGGTCTGGGTGTCCATGCGGGCCAGGTGAAAAGACCTTGATCTTAACCTGG
GTGATGAGGTCTCGGTTAAAGGTGCCGTCTCGCGGCCATCCGACGTTAAAGGTTGGCCATTCTGCAGAGC
AGAAGGTAACCCAACGTCTCTTCTTGACATCTACCGACTGGTTGTGAGCGATCCGCTCGACATCTTTCCA
GTGACCTAAGGTCAAACTTAAGGGAGTGGTAACAGTCTGGCCCTAATTTTCAGACAAATACAGAAACACA
GTCAGACAGAGACAACACAGAACGATGCTGCAGCGCTGCAGCAGACAAGACGCGCGGCTTCGGTTCCAAA
CCGAAAGCAAAAA
