>Addgene plasmid #41941 | MSCV-CMV-DsRed-IRES-EGFP-DEST | addgene partial sequence | sequence record 70010 | CAT-R 5'-GCAACTGACTGAAATGCCTC-3'
AATCTCGACGGATCCTAACTCAAAATCCACACATTATACGAGCCGGAAGCATAAAGTGTAAAGCCTGGGG
TGCCTAATGCGGCCGCCATAGTGACTGGATATGTTGTGTTTTACAGTATTATGTAGTCTGTTTTTTATGC
AAAATCTAATTTAATATATTGATATTTATATCATTTTACGTTTCTCGTTCANCTTTTTTGTACAAACTTG
TGATTGGCCAGATCTGAGTCCGGCCGGACTTGTACAGCTCGTCCATGCCGAGAGTGATCCCGGCGGCGGT
CACGAACTCCAGCAGGACCATGTGATCGCGCTTCTCGTTGGGGTCTTTGCTCAGGGCGGACTGGGTGCTC
AGGTAGTGGTTGTCGGGCAGCAGCACGGGGCCGTCGCCGATGGGGGTGTTCTGCTGGTAGTGGTCGGCGA
GCTGCACGCTGCCGTCCTCGATGTTGTGGCGGATCTTGAAGTTCACCTTGATGCCGTTCTTCTGCTTGTC
GGCCATGATATAGACGTTGTGGCTGTTGTAGTTGTACTCCAGCTTGTGCCCCAGGATGTTGCCGTCCTCC
TTGAAGTCGATGCCCTTCAGCTCGATGCGGTTCACCAGGGTGTCGCCCTCGAACTTCACCTCGGCGCGGG
TCTTGTAGTTGCCGTCGTCCTTG
