>Addgene plasmid #41941 | MSCV-CMV-DsRed-IRES-EGFP-DEST | addgene partial sequence | sequence record 70016 | IRES-F 5'-TGGCTCTCCTCAAGCGTATT-3'
CCCATTGTATGGGATCTGATCTGGGGCCTCGGTACACATGCTTTACATGTGTTTAGTCGAGGTTAAAAAA
ACGTCTAGGCCCCCCGAACCACGGGGACGTGGTTTTCCTTTGAAAAACACGATGATAATATGGCCACAAC
CATGGTGAGCAAGGGCGAGGAGCTGTTCACCGGGGTGGTGCCCATCCTGGTCGAGCTGGACGGCGACGTA
AACGGCCACAAGTTCAGCGTGTCCGGCGAGGGCGAGGGCGATGCCACCTACGGCAAGCTGACCCTGAAGT
TCATCTGCACCACCGGCAAGCTGCCCGTGCCCTGGCCCACCCTCGTGACCACCCTGACCTACGGCGTGCA
GTGCTTCAGCCGCTACCCCGACCACATGAAGCAGCACGACTTCTTCAAGTCCGCCATGCCCGAAGGCTAC
GTCCAGGAGCGCACCATCTTCTTCAAGGACGACGGCAACTACAAGACCCGCGCCGAGGTGAAGTTCGAGG
GCGACACCCTGGTGAACCGCATCGAGCTGAAGGGCATCGACTTCAAGGAGGACGGCAACATCCTGGGGCA
CAAGCTGGAGTACAACTACAACAGCCACAACGTCTATATCATGGCCGACAAGCAGAAGAACGGCATCAAG
GTGAACTTCAAGATCCGCCACAACATCGAGGACGGCAGCGTGCAGCTCGCCGACCACTACCAGCAGAACA
CCCCCATCGGCGACGGCCCCGTGCTGCTGCCCGACAACCACTACCTGAGCACCCAGTCCGCCCTGAGCAA
AGACCCCAACGAGAAGCGCGATCACATGGTCCTGCTGGAGTTCGTGACCGCCGCCGGGATCACTCTCGGC
ATGGACGAGCTGTACAAGTCCGGCCGGACTCAGATCTGGCCAATCACAAGTTTGTACAAA
